>Addgene plasmid #116575 | pHAGE-PIK3CG-A569T | addgene full sequence | sequence record 243188 | Addgene NGS Result
TGGAAGGGCTAATTCACTCCCAAAGAAGACAAGATATCCTTGATCTGTGGATCTACCACACACAAGGCTA
CTTCCCTGATTAGCAGAACTACACACCAGGGCCAGGGGTCAGATATCCACTGACCTTTGGATGGTGCTAC
AAGCTAGTACCAGTTGAGCCAGATAAGGTAGAAGAGGCCAATAAAGGAGAGAACACCAGCTTGTTACACC
CTGTGAGCCTGCATGGGATGGATGACCCGGAGAGAGAAGTGTTAGAGTGGAGGTTTGACAGCCGCCTAGC
ATTTCATCACGTGGCCCGAGAGCTGCATCCGGAGTACTTCAAGAACTGCTGATATCGAGCTTGCTACAAG
GGACTTTCCGCTGGGGACTTTCCAGGGAGGCGTGGCCTGGGCGGGACTGGGGAGTGGCGAGCCCTCAGAT
CCTGCATATAAGCAGCTGCTTTTTGCCTGTACTGGGTCTCTCTGGTTAGACCAGATCTGAGCCTGGGAGC
TCTCTGGCTAACTAGGGAACCCACTGCTTAAGCCTCAATAAAGCTTGCCTTGAGTGCTTCAAGTAGTGTG
TGCCCGTCTGTTGTGTGACTCTGGTAACTAGAGATCCCTCAGACCCTTTTAGTCAGTGTGGAAAATCTCT
AGCAGTGGCGCCCGAACAGGGACTTGAAAGCGAAAGGGAAACCAGAGGAGCTCTCTCGACGCAGGACTCG
GCTTGCTGAAGCGCGCACGGCAAGAGGCGAGGGGCGGCGACTGGTGAGTACGCCAAAAATTTTGACTAGC
GGAGGCTAGAAGGAGAGAGATGGGTGCGAGAGCGTCAGTATTAAGCGGGGGAGAATTAGATCGCGATGGG
AAAAAATTCGGTTAAGGCCAGGGGGAAAGAAAAAATATAAATTAAAACATATAGTATGGGCAAGCAGGGA
GCTAGAACGATTCGCAGTTAATCCTGGCCTGTTAGAAACATCAGAAGGCTGTAGACAAATACTGGGACAG
CTACAACCATCCCTTCAGACAGGATCAGAAGAACTTAGATCATTATATAATACAGTAGCAACCCTCTATT
GTGTGCATCAAAGGATAGAGATAAAAGACACCAAGGAAGCTTTAGACAAGATAGAGGAAGAGCAAAACAA
AAGTAAGACCACCGCACAGCAAGCGGCCGGCCGCTGATCTTCAGACCTGGAGGAGGAGATATGAGGGACA
ATTGGAGAAGTGAATTATATAAATATAAAGTAGTAAAAATTGAACCATTAGGAGTAGCACCCACCAAGGC
AAAGAGAAGAGTGGTGCAGAGAGAAAAAAGAGCAGTGGGAATAGGAGCTTTGTTCCTTGGGTTCTTGGGA
GCAGCAGGAAGCACTATGGGCGCAGCGTCAATGACGCTGACGGTACAGGCCAGACAATTATTGTCTGGTA
TAGTGCAGCAGCAGAACAATTTGCTGAGGGCTATTGAGGCGCAACAGCATCTGTTGCAACTCACAGTCTG
GGGCATCAAGCAGCTCCAGGCAAGAATCCTGGCTGTGGAAAGATACCTAAAGGATCAACAGCTCCTGGGG
ATTTGGGGTTGCTCTGGAAAACTCATTTGCACCACTGCTGTGCCTTGGAATGCTAGTTGGAGTAATAAAT
CTCTGGAACAGATTTGGAATCACACGACCTGGATGGAGTGGGACAGAGAAATTAACAATTACACAAGCTT
AATACACTCCTTAATTGAAGAATCGCAAAACCAGCAAGAAAAGAATGAACAAGAATTATTGGAATTAGAT
AAATGGGCAAGTTTGTGGAATTGGTTTAACATAACAAATTGGCTGTGGTATATAAAATTATTCATAATGA
TAGTAGGAGGCTTGGTAGGTTTAAGAATAGTTTTTGCTGTACTTTCTATAGTGAATAGAGTTAGGCAGGG
ATATTCACCATTATCGTTTCAGACCCACCTCCCAACCCCGAGGGGACCCGACAGGCCCGAAGGAATAGAA
GAAGAAGGTGGAGAGAGAGACAGAGACAGATCCATTCGATTAGTGAACGGATCTCGACGGTATCGCCGAA
TTCACAAATGGCAGTATTCATCCACAATTTTAAAAGAAAAGGGGGGATTGGGGGGTACAGTGCAGGGGAA
AGAATAGTAGACATAATAGCAACAGACATACAAACTAAAGAATTACAAAAACAAATTACAAAAATTCAAA
ATTTTCGGGTTTATTACAGGGACAGCAGAGATCCAGTTTGGACTAGTCGTGAGGCTCCGGTGCCCGTCAG
TGGGCAGAGCGCACATCGCCCACAGTCCCCGAGAAGTTGGGGGGAGGGGTCGGCAATTGAACCGGTGCCT
AGAGAAGGTGGCGCGGGGTAAACTGGGAAAGTGATGTCGTGTACTGGCTCCGCCTTTTTCCCGAGGGTGG
GGGAGAACCGTATATAAGTGCAGTAGTCGCCGTGAACGTTCTTTTTCGCAACGGGTTTGCCGCCAGAACA
CAGGTAAGTGCCGTGTGTGGTTCCCGCGGGCCTGGCCTCTTTACGGGTTATGGCCCTTGCGTGCCTTGAA
TTACTTCCACCTGGCTGCAGTACGTGATTCTTGATCCCGAGCTTCGGGTTGGAAGTGGGTGGGAGAGTTC
GAGGCCTTGCGCTTAAGGAGCCCCTTCGCCTCGTGCTTGAGTTGAGGCCTGGCCTGGGCGCTGGGGCCGC
CGCGTGCGAATCTGGTGGCACCTTCGCGCCTGTCTCGCTGCTTTCGATAAGTCTCTAGCCATTTAAAATT
TTTGATGACCTGCTGCGACGCTTTTTTTCTGGCAAGATAGTCTTGTAAATGCGGGCCAAGATCTGCACAC
TGGTATTTCGGTTTTTGGGGCCGCGGGCGGCGACGGGGCCCGTGCGTCCCAGCGCACATGTTCGGCGAGG
CGGGGCCTGCGAGCGCGGCCACCGAGAATCGGACGGGGGTAGTCTCAAGCTGGCCGGCCTGCTCTGGTGC
CTGGCCTCGCGCCGCCGTGTATCGCCCCGCCCTGGGCGGCAAGGCTGGCCCGGTCGGCACCAGTTGCGTG
AGCGGAAAGATGGCCGCTTCCCGGCCCTGCTGCAGGGAGCTCAAAATGGAGGACGCGGCGCTCGGGAGAG
CGGGCGGGTGAGTCACCCACACAAAGGAAAAGGGCCTTTCCGTCCTCAGCCGTCGCTTCATGTGACTCCA
CGGAGTACCGGGCGCCGTCCAGGCACCTCGATTAGTTCTCGAGCTTTTGGAGTACGTCGTCTTTAGGTTG
GGGGGAGGGGTTTTATGCGATGGAGTTTCCCCACACTGAGTGGGTGGAGACTGAAGTTAGGCCAGCTTGG
CACTTGATGTAATTCTCCTTGGAATTTGCCCTTTTTGAGTTTGGATCTTGGTTCATTCTCAAGCCTCAGA
CAGTGGTTCAAAGTTTTTTTCTTCCATTTCAGGTGTCGTGAAGCGGCCCTGCAGATATCAACAAGTTTGT
ACAAAAAAGCAGGCACCATGGAGCTGGAGAACTATAAACAGCCCGTGGTGCTGAGAGAGGACAACTGCCG
AAGGCGCCGGAGGATGAAGCCGCGCAGTGCTGCGGCCAGCCTGTCCTCCATGGAGCTCATCCCCATCGAG
TTCGTGCTGCCCACCAGCCAGCGCAAATGCAAGAGCCCCGAAACGGCGCTGCTGCACGTGGCCGGCCACG
GCAACGTGGAGCAGATGAAGGCCCAGGTGTGGCTGCGAGCGCTGGAGACCAGCGTGGCGGCGGACTTCTA
CCACCGGCTGGGACCGCATCACTTCCTCCTGCTCTATCAGAAGAAGGGGCAGTGGTACGAGATCTACGAC
AAGTACCAGGTGGTGCAGACTCTGGACTGCCTGCGCTACTGGAAGGCCACGCACCGGAGCCCGGGCCAGA
TCCACCTGGTGCAGCGGCACCCGCCCTCCGAGGAGTCCCAAGCCTTCCAGCGGCAGCTCACGGCGCTGAT
TGGCTATGACGTCACTGACGTCAGCAACGTGCACGACGATGAGCTGGAGTTCACGCGCCGTGGCTTGGTG
ACCCCGCGCATGGCGGAGGTGGCCAGCCGCGACCCCAAGCTCTACGCCATGCACCCGTGGGTGACGTCCA
AGCCCCTCCCGGAGTACCTGTGGAAGAAGATTGCCAACAACTGCATCTTCATCGTCATTCACCGCAGCAC
CACCAGCCAGACCATTAAGGTCTCACCCGACGACACCCCCGGCGCCATCCTGCAGAGCTTCTTCACCAAG
ATGGCCAAGAAGAAATCTCTGATGGATATTCCCGAAAGCCAAAGCGAACAGGATTTTGTGCTGCGCGTCT
GTGGCCGGGATGAGTACCTGGTGGGCGAAACGCCCATCAAAAACTTCCAGTGGGTGAGGCACTGCCTCAA
GAACGGAGAAGAGATTCACGTGGTACTGGACACGCCTCCAGACCCGGCCCTAGACGAGGTGAGGAAGGAA
GAGTGGCCGCTGGTGGATGACTGCACGGGAGTCACCGGCTACCATGAGCAGCTTACCATCCACGGCAAGG
ACCACGAGAGTGTGTTCACCGTGTCCCTGTGGGACTGCGACCGCAAGTTCAGGGTCAAGATCAGAGGCAT
TGATATCCCCGTCCTGCCTCGGAACACCGACCTCACAGTTTTTGTAGAGGCAAACATCCAGCATGGGCAA
CAAGTCCTTTGCCAAAGGAGAACCAGCCCCAAACCCTTCACAGAGGAGGTGCTGTGGAATGTGTGGCTTG
AGTTCAGTATCAAAATCAAAGACTTGCCCAAAGGGGCTCTACTGAACCTCCAGATCTACTGCGGTAAAGC
TCCAGCACTGTCCAGCAAGGCCTCTGCAGAGTCCCCCAGTTCTGAGTCCAAGGGCAAAGTTCAGCTTCTC
TATTATGTGAACCTGCTGCTGATAGACCACCGTTTCCTCCTGCGCCGTGGAGAATACGTCCTCCACATGT
GGCAGATATCTGGGAAGGGAGAAGACCAAGGAAGCTTCAATGCTGACAAACTCACGTCTGCAACTAACCC
AGACAAGGAGAACTCAATGTCCATCTCCATTCTTCTGGACAATTACTGCCACCCGATAGCCCTGCCTAAG
CATCAGCCCACCCCTGACCCGGAAGGGGACCGGGTTCGAGCAGAAATGCCCAACCAGCTTCGCAAGCAAT
TGGAGGCGATCATAGCCACTGATCCACTTAACCCTCTCACAACAGAGGACAAAGAATTGCTCTGGCATTT
TAGATACGAAAGCCTTAAGCACCCAAAAGCATATCCTAAGCTATTTAGTTCAGTGAAATGGGGACAGCAA
GAAATTGTGGCCAAAACATACCAATTGTTGGCCAGAAGGGAAGTCTGGGATCAAAGTGCTTTGGATGTTG
GGTTAACAATGCAGCTCCTGGACTGCAACTTCTCAGATGAAAATGTAAGAGCCATTGCAGTTCAGAAACT
GGAGAGCTTGGAGGACGATGATGTTCTGCATTACCTTCTACAATTGGTCCAGGCTGTGAAATTTGAACCA
TACCATGATAGCGCCCTTGCCAGATTTCTGCTGAAGCGTGGTTTAAGAAACAAAAGAATTGGTCACTTTT
TGTTTTGGTTCTTGAGAAGTGAGATAGCCCAGTCCAGACACTATCAGCAGAGGTTCGCTGTGATTCTGGA
AGCCTATCTGAGGGGCTGTGGCACAGCCATGCTGCACGACTTTACCCAACAAGTCCAAGTAATCGAGATG
TTACAAAAAGTCACCCTTGATATTAAATCGCTCTCTGCTGAAAAGTATGACGTCAGTTCCCAAGTTATTT
CACAACTTAAACAAAAGCTTGAAAACCTGCAGAATTCTCAACTCCCCGAAAGCTTTAGAGTTCCATATGA
TCCTGGACTGAAAGCAGGAGCGCTGGCAATTGAAAAATGTAAAGTAATGGCCTCCAAGAAAAAACCACTA
TGGCTTGAGTTTAAATGTGCCGATCCTACAGCCCTATCAAATGAAACAATTGGAATTATCTTTAAACATG
GTGATGATCTGCGCCAAGACATGCTTATTTTACAGATTCTACGAATCATGGAGTCTATTTGGGAGACTGA
ATCTTTGGATCTATGCCTCCTGCCATATGGTTGCATTTCAACTGGTGACAAAATAGGAATGATCGAGATT
GTGAAAGACGCCACGACAATTGCCAAAATTCAGCAAAGCACAGTGGGCAACACGGGAGCATTTAAAGATG
AAGTCCTGAATCACTGGCTCAAAGAAAAATCCCCTACTGAAGAAAAGTTTCAGGCAGCAGTGGAGAGATT
TGTTTATTCCTGTGCAGGCTACTGTGTGGCAACCTTTGTTCTTGGAATAGGCGACAGACACAATGACAAT
ATTATGATCACCGAGACAGGAAACCTATTTCATATTGACTTCGGGCACATTCTTGGGAATTACAAAAGTT
TCCTGGGCATTAATAAAGAGAGAGTGCCATTTGTGCTAACCCCTGACTTCCTCTTTGTGATGGGAACTTC
TGGAAAGAAGACAAGCCCACACTTCCAGAAATTTCAGGACATCTGTGTTAAGGCTTATCTAGCCCTTCGT
CATCACACAAACCTACTGATCATCCTGTTCTCCATGATGCTGATGACAGGAATGCCCCAGTTAACAAGCA
AAGAAGACATTGAATATATCCGGGATGCCCTCACAGTGGGGAAAAATGAGGAGGATGCTAAAAAGTATTT
TCTTGATCAGATCGAAGTTTGCAGAGACAAAGGATGGACTGTGCAGTTTAATTGGTTTCTACATCTTGTT
CTTGGCATCAAACAAGGAGAGAAACATTCAGCCTAGAACCCAGCTTTCTTGTACAAAGTGGTGATATCCA
ATTAACCCTCACTAAAGGGTGATTGAATAGTAGATTGTTTAACCCTATAGTGAGTCGTATTACCACCCAA
CTTTTCTATACAAAGTGGTTGATATCCAGCACAGTGGCGGCCGCTCGAGTCTAGAGGGCCCGCGGTTCGA
AGGTAAGCCTATCCCTAACCCTCTCCTCGGTCTCGATTCTACGCGTACCGGTTAGTAATGAGATCCCTCC
CCCCCCCCTAACGTTACTGGCCGAAGCCGCTTGGAATAAGGCCGGTGTGCGTTTGTCTATATGTTATTTT
CCACCATATTGCCGTCTTTTGGCAATGTGAGGGCCCGGAAACCTGGCCCTGTCTTCTTGACGAGCATTCC
TAGGGGTCTTTCCCCTCTCGCCAAAGGAATGCAAGGTCTGTTGAATGTCGTGAAGGAAGCAGTTCCTCTG
GAAGCTTCTTGAAGACAAACAACGTCTGTAGCGACCCTTTGCAGGCAGCGGAACCCCCCACCTGGCGACA
GGTGCCTCTGCGGCCAAAAGCCACGTGTATAAGATACACCTGCAAAGGCGGCACAACCCCAGTGCCACGT
TGTGAGTTGGATAGTTGTGGAAAGAGTCAAATGGCTCTCCTCAAGCGTATTCAACAAGGGGCTGAAGGAT
GCCCAGAAGGTACCCCATTGTATGGGATCTGATCTGGGGCCTCGGTGCACATGCTTTACATGTGTTTAGT
CGAGGTTAAAAAAACGTCTAGGCCCCCCGAACCACGGGGACGTGGTTTTCCTTTGAAAAACACGATGATA
ATATGGCCACACATATGACCGAGTACAAGCCCACGGTGCGCCTCGCCACCCGCGACGACGTCCCCAGGGC
CGTACGCACCCTCGCCGCCGCGTTCGCCGACTACCCCGCCACGCGCCACACCGTCGATCCGGACCGCCAC
ATCGAGCGGGTCACCGAGCTGCAAGAACTCTTCCTCACGCGCGTCGGGCTCGACATCGGCAAGGTGTGGG
TCGCGGACGACGGCGCCGCGGTGGCGGTCTGGACCACGCCGGAGAGCGTCGAAGCGGGGGCGGTGTTCGC
CGAGATCGGCCCGCGCATGGCCGAGTTGAGCGGTTCCCGGCTGGCCGCGCAGCAACAGATGGAAGGCCTC
CTGGCGCCGCACCGGCCCAAGGAGCCCGCGTGGTTCCTGGCCACCGTCGGCGTCTCGCCCGACCACCAGG
GCAAGGGTCTGGGCAGCGCCGTCGTGCTCCCCGGAGTGGAGGCGGCCGAGCGCGCCGGGGTGCCCGCCTT
CCTGGAGACCTCCGCGCCCCGCAACCTCCCCTTCTACGAGCGGCTCGGCTTCACCGTCACCGCCGACGTC
GAGGTGCCCGAAGGACCGCGCACCTGGTGCATGACCCGCAAGCCCGGTGCCTAAATCGATAGATCCTAAT
CAACCTCTGGATTACAAAATTTGTGAAAGATTGACTGGTATTCTTAACTATGTTGCTCCTTTTACGCTAT
GTGGATACGCTGCTTTAATGCCTTTGTATCATGCTATTGCTTCCCGTATGGCTTTCATTTTCTCCTCCTT
GTATAAATCCTGGTTGCTGTCTCTTTATGAGGAGTTGTGGCCCGTTGTCAGGCAACGTGGCGTGGTGTGC
ACTGTGTTTGCTGACGCAACCCCCACTGGTTGGGGCATTGCCACCACCTGTCAGCTCCTTTCCGGGACTT
TCGCTTTCCCCCTCCCTATTGCCACGGCGGAACTCATCGCCGCCTGCCTTGCCCGCTGCTGGACAGGGGC
TCGGCTGTTGGGCACTGACAATTCCGTGGTGTTGTCGGGGAAATCATCGTCCTTTCCTTGGCTGCTCGCC
TGTGTTGCCACCTGGATTCTGCGCGGGACGTCCTTCTGCTACGTCCCTTCGGCCCTCAATCCAGCGGACC
TTCCTTCCCGCGGCCTGCTGCCGGCTCTGCGGCCTCTTCCGCGTCTTCGCCTTCGCCCTCAGACGAGTCG
GATCTCCCTTTGGGCCGCCTCCCCGCCTGAGATCCTTTAAGACCAATGACTTACAAGGCAGCTGTAGATC
TTAGCCACTTTTTAAAAGAAAAGGGGGGACTGGAAGGGCTAATTCACTCCCAACGAAGACAAGATCTGCT
TTTTGCTTGTACTGGGTCTCTCTGGTTAGACCAGATCTGAGCCTGGGAGCTCTCTGGCTAACTAGGGAAC
CCACTGCTTAAGCCTCAATAAAGCTTGCCTTGAGTGCTTCAAGTAGTGTGTGCCCGTCTGTTGTGTGACT
CTGGTAACTAGAGATCCCTCAGACCCTTTTAGTCAGTGTGGAAAATCTCTAGCAGTAGTAGTTCATGTCA
TCTTATTATTCAGTATTTATAACTTGCAAAGAAATGAATATCAGAGAGTGAGAGGCCCGGGTTAATTAAG
GAAAGGGCTAGATCATTCTTGAAGACGAAAGGGCCTCGTGATACGCCTATTTTTATAGGTTAATGTCATG
ATAATAATGGTTTCTTAGACGTCAGGTGGCACTTTTCGGGGAAATGTGCGCGGAACCCCTATTTGTTTAT
TTTTCTAAATACATTCAAATATGTATCCGCTCATGAGACAATAACCCTGATAAATGCTTCAATAATATTG
AAAAAGGAAGAGTATGAGTATTCAACATTTCCGTGTCGCCCTTATTCCCTTTTTTGCGGCATTTTGCCTT
CCTGTTTTTGCTCACCCAGAAACGCTGGTGAAAGTAAAAGATGCTGAAGATCAGTTGGGTGCACGAGTGG
GTTACATCGAACTGGATCTCAACAGCGGTAAGATCCTTGAGAGTTTTCGCCCCGAAGAACGTTTTCCAAT
GATGAGCACTTTTAAAGTTCTGCTATGTGGCGCGGTATTATCCCGTGTTGACGCCGGGCAAGAGCAACTC
GGTCGCCGCATACACTATTCTCAGAATGACTTGGTTGAGTACTCACCAGTCACAGAAAAGCATCTTACGG
ATGGCATGACAGTAAGAGAATTATGCAGTGCTGCCATAACCATGAGTGATAACACTGCGGCCAACTTACT
TCTGACAACGATCGGAGGACCGAAGGAGCTAACCGCTTTTTTGCACAACATGGGGGATCATGTAACTCGC
CTTGATCGTTGGGAACCGGAGCTGAATGAAGCCATACCAAACGACGAGCGTGACACCACGATGCCTGTAG
CAATGGCAACAACGTTGCGCAAACTATTAACTGGCGAACTACTTACTCTAGCTTCCCGGCAACAATTAAT
AGACTGGATGGAGGCGGATAAAGTTGCAGGACCACTTCTGCGCTCGGCCCTTCCGGCTGGCTGGTTTATT
GCTGATAAATCTGGAGCCGGTGAGCGTGGGTCTCGCGGTATCATTGCAGCACTGGGGCCAGATGGTAAGC
CCTCCCGTATCGTAGTTATCTACACGACGGGGAGTCAGGCAACTATGGATGAACGAAATAGACAGATCGC
TGAGATAGGTGCCTCACTGATTAAGCATTGGTAACTGTCAGACCAAGTTTACTCATATATACTTTAGATT
GATTTAAAACTTCATTTTTAATTTAAAAGGATCTAGGTGAAGATCCTTTTTGATAATCTCATGACCAAAA
TCCCTTAACGTGAGTTTTCGTTCCACTGAGCGTCAGACCCCGTAGAAAAGATCAAAGGATCTTCTTGAGA
TCCTTTTTTTCTGCGCGTAATCTGCTGCTTGCAAACAAAAAAACCACCGCTACCAGCGGTGGTTTGTTTG
CCGGATCAAGAGCTACCAACTCTTTTTCCGAAGGTAACTGGCTTCAGCAGAGCGCAGATACCAAATACTG
TTCTTCTAGTGTAGCCGTAGTTAGGCCACCACTTCAAGAACTCTGTAGCACCGCCTACATACCTCGCTCT
GCTAATCCTGTTACCAGTGGCTGCTGCCAGTGGCGATAAGTCGTGTCTTACCGGGTTGGACTCAAGACGA
TAGTTACCGGATAAGGCGCAGCGGTCGGGCTGAACGGGGGGTTCGTGCACACAGCCCAGCTTGGAGCGAA
CGACCTACACCGAACTGAGATACCTACAGCGTGAGCTATGAGAAAGCGCCACGCTTCCCGAAGGGAGAAA
GGCGGACAGGTATCCGGTAAGCGGCAGGGTCGGAACAGGAGAGCGCACGAGGGAGCTTCCAGGGGGAAAC
GCCTGGTATCTTTATAGTCCTGTCGGGTTTCGCCACCTCTGACTTGAGCGTCGATTTTTGTGATGCTCGT
CAGGGGGGCGGAGCCTATGGAAAAACGCCAGCAACGCGGCCTTTTTACGGTTCCTGGCCTTTTGCTGGCC
TTTTGCTCACATGTTCTTTCCTGCGTTATCCCCTGATTCTGTGGATAACCGTATTACCGCCTTTGAGTGA
GCTGATACCGCTCGCCGCAGCCGAACGACCGAGCGCAGCGAGTCAGTGAGCGAGGAAGCGGAAGAGCGCC
CAATACGCAAACCGCCTCTCCCCGCGCGTTGGCCGATTCATTAATGCAGCAAGCTCATGGCTGACTAATT
TTTTTTATTTATGCAGAGGCCGAGGCCGCCTCGGCCTCTGAGCTATTCCAGAAGTAGTGAGGAGGCTTTT
TTGGAGGCCTAGGCTTTTGCAAAAAGCTCCCCGTGGCACGACAGGTTTCCCGACTGGAAAGCGGGCAGTG
AGCGCAACGCAATTAATGTGAGTTAGCTCACTCATTAGGCACCCCAGGCTTTACACTTTATGCTTCCGGC
TCGTATGTTGTGTGGAATTGTGAGCGGATAACAATTTCACACAGGAAACAGCTATGACATGATTACGAAT
TTCACAAATAAAGCATTTTTTTCACTGCATTCTAGTTGTGGTTTGTCCAAACTCATCAATGTATCTTATC
ATGTCTGGATCAACTGGATAACTCAAGCTAACCAAAATCATCCCAAACTTCCCACCCCATACCCTATTAC
CACTGCCAATTACCTGTGGTTTCATTTACTCTAAACCTGTGATTCCTCTGAATTATTTTCATTTTAAAGA
AATTGTATTTGTTAAATATGTACTACAAACTTAGTAGT
Features (pLannotate 1.2.2; 30 found; start..end, strand, type, name):
    377..634     +  LTR            5' LTR (truncated): truncated 5' long terminal repeat (LTR) from HIV-1
    681..806     +  misc_feature   HIV-1 Ψ: packaging signal of human immunodeficiency virus type 1
    790..1128    +  CDS            HIV-1 gag (fragment): gag protein from human immunodeficiency virus 1; gag
   1303..1536    +  misc_feature   RRE: The Rev response element (RRE) of HIV-1 allows for Rev-dependent mRNA export from the nucleus to the cytoplasm.
   1913..2013    +  CDS            Rev (fragment): human immunodeficiency virus 1 (HIV-1) Rev protein; rev; enhances nuclear export of unspliced and incompletely spliced viral mRNAs
   2058..2175    +  misc_feature   cPPT/CTS: central polypurine tract and central termination sequence of HIV-1
   2223..3401    +  promoter       EF-1α promoter: strong constitutive promoter for human elongation factor EF-1α
   3422..3442    +  protein_bind   attB1: mutant version of attB; core recombination site for the Gateway® BP reaction BP Clonase™
   3448..6753    +  CDS            PIK3CG: PK3CG_HUMAN - Experimental evidence at protein level: Swiss-Prot protein existence level 1. Phosphoinositide-3-kinase (PI3K) that phosphorylates PtdIns(4,5)P2 (Phosphatidylinositol 4,5-bisphosphate) to generate phosphatidylinositol 3,4,5-trisphosphate (PIP3). PIP3 plays a key role by recruiting PH domain-containing proteins to the membrane, including AKT1 and PDPK1, activating signaling cascades involved in cell growth, survival, proliferation, motility and morphology. Links G-protein coupled receptor activation to PIP3 production. Involved in immune, inflammatory and allergic responses. Modul
   6758..6782    -  protein_bind   attB2: mutant version of attB; recombination site for the Gateway® BP reaction BP Clonase™
   6790..6808    +  promoter       T3 promoter: promoter for bacteriophage T3 RNA polymerase
   6834..6852    -  promoter       T7 promoter: promoter for bacteriophage T7 RNA polymerase
   6858..6876    -  protein_bind   attB4 (fragment): mutant version of attB; core recombination site for the Gateway® BP reaction BP Clonase™
   6932..6973    +  CDS            V5 tag: epitope tag from simian virus 5
   7099..7561    +  misc_feature   IRES: internal ribosome entry site (IRES) of the encephalomyocarditis virus (EMCV)
   7575..8172    +  CDS            PuroR (fragment): puromycin N-acetyltransferase; pac from Streptomyces; confers resistance to puromycin
   8188..8776    +  misc_feature   WPRE: woodchuck hepatitis virus posttranscriptional regulatory element
   8784..8849    +  CDS            nef (fragment): NEF_HV1Z2 - Experimental evidence at protein level: Swiss-Prot protein existence level 1. Extracellular Nef protein targets CD4(+) T-lymphocytes for apoptosis by interacting with CXCR4 surface receptors. From Human immunodeficiency virus type 1 group M subtype D (isolate Z2/CDC-Z34) (HIV-1).
   8851..9084    +  LTR            3' LTR (ΔU3): self-inactivating 3' long terminal repeat (LTR) from HIV-1
   9289..9393    +  promoter       AmpR promoter: bla
   9394..10254   +  CDS            AmpR: β-lactamase; bla; confers resistance to ampicillin, carbenicillin, and related antibiotics
  10425..11013   +  rep_origin     ori: high-copy-number ColE1/pMB1/pBR322/pUC origin of replication
  11196..11250   +  CDS            lacI (fragment): lac repressor; lacI; The lac repressor binds to the lac operator to inhibit transcription in E. coli. This inhibition can be relieved by adding lactose or isopropyl-β-D-thiogalactopyranoside (IPTG).
  11256..11349   +  rep_origin     SV40 ori (fragment): SV40 origin of replication
  11374..11411   +  CDS            lacI (fragment): lac repressor; lacI; The lac repressor binds to the lac operator to inhibit transcription in E. coli. This inhibition can be relieved by adding lactose or isopropyl-β-D-thiogalactopyranoside (IPTG).
  11424..11445   +  protein_bind   CAP binding site: CAP binding activates transcription in the presence of cAMP. E. coli catabolite activator protein
  11460..11490   +  promoter       lac promoter: promoter for the E. coli lac operon
  11494..11516   +  protein_bind   lac operator (fragment): The lac repressor binds to the lac operator to inhibit transcription in E. coli. This inhibition can be relieved by adding lactose or isopropyl-β-D-thiogalactopyranoside (IPTG). lac repressor encoded by lacI
  11548..11631   +  polyA_signal   SV40 poly(A) signal (fragment): SV40 polyadenylation signal
  11798..329     +  CDS            nef (fragment) (across the origin): NEF_HV1BR - Experimental evidence at protein level: Swiss-Prot protein existence level 1. Extracellular Nef protein targets CD4(+) T-lymphocytes for apoptosis by interacting with CXCR4 surface receptors (PubMed:14990729). From Human immunodeficiency virus type 1 group M subtype B (isolate BRU/LAI) (HIV-1).
