[The description below was written by a language model from this plasmid's Addgene catalogue record and pLannotate feature annotations shown in this document.]
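Description:
pHAGE-PIK3CG-A569T is an HIV-1-derived lentiviral expression plasmid of about 11.8 kb, built on the pHAGE backbone to deliver a mutant human PIK3CG open reading frame into mammalian cells. In bacteria it is maintained through a high-copy ColE1/pUC-type origin and selected with ampicillin via the β-lactamase gene. The viral portion contains a truncated 5' LTR, the Ψ packaging signal with an adjoining gag fragment, the Rev response element for Rev-dependent nuclear export of the genomic RNA, the cPPT/CTS element, and a self-inactivating ΔU3 3' LTR. With this layout the transfer RNA can be packaged when the missing viral functions are supplied in trans, and the integrated provirus lacks LTR promoter activity.

Between the LTRs, the constitutive human EF-1α promoter drives the PIK3CG coding sequence, which is flanked by attB1 and attB2 sites left by Gateway recombination. PIK3CG encodes the p110γ catalytic subunit of PI3Kγ, a kinase that generates PIP3 and links G-protein-coupled receptor signalling to AKT pathway activation; this clone carries the A569T substitution. Downstream lie short T3 and T7 promoter sequences, a V5 epitope annotation (the record does not show whether it is fused in frame to the insert), and an EMCV IRES followed by a puromycin N-acetyltransferase gene, so that the same transcript confers puromycin resistance on transduced cells. A WPRE precedes the 3' LTR to enhance transcript expression. The plasmid belongs to a collection made for systematic functional annotation of somatic cancer mutations, and it is suited to stable expression of this variant for comparison with other PIK3CG alleles.
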