Addgene plasmid #116575: pHAGE-PIK3CG-A569T
Purpose: Lentiviral expression of PIK3CG A569T
Depositing lab: Gordon Mills & Kenneth Scott. Depositing organization: Baylor College of Medicine. Publication: Systematic Functional Annotation of Somatic Mutations in Cancer. Ng PK, Li J, Jeong KJ, Shao S, Chen H, Tsang YH, Sengupta S, Wang Z, Bhavana VH, Tran R, Soewito S, Minussi DC, Moreno D, Kong K, Dogruluk T, Lu H, Gao J, Tokheim C, Zhou DC, Johnson AM, Zeng J, Ip CKM, Ju Z, Wester M, Yu S, Li Y, Vellano CP, Schultz N, Karchin R, Ding L, Lu Y, Cheung LWT, Chen K, Shaw KR, Meric-Bernstam F, Scott KL, Yi S, Sahni N, Liang H, Mills GB. Cancer Cell. 2018 Mar 12;33(3):450-462.e10. doi: 10.1016/j.ccell.2018.01.021. PubMed 29533785.
Backbone
  Vector backbone: pHAGE
  Vector type: Lentiviral
Growth in bacteria
  Bacterial resistance: Ampicillin, 100 μg/mL
  Growth temperature: 37°C
  Growth strain: Stbl3
  Copy number: High Copy
Gene/Insert
  Gene/Insert name: PIK3CG
  Species: H. sapiens (human)
  Mutation: A569T
  Entrez Gene: PIK3CG (a.k.a. IMD97, PI3CG, PI3K, PI3Kgamma, PIK3, p110gamma, p120-PI3K)
  Cloning method: Gateway Cloning
Terms and licenses: Academic/Nonprofit Terms; Industry Terms: Not Available to Industry
How to cite: pHAGE-PIK3CG-A569T was a gift from Gordon Mills & Kenneth Scott (Addgene plasmid # 116575 ; http://n2t.net/addgene:116575 ; RRID:Addgene_116575)
