>Addgene plasmid #116575 | pHAGE-PIK3CG-A569T | depositor partial sequence | sequence record 219450 | insert
ATGGAGCTGGAGAACTATAAACAGCCCGTGGTGCTGAGAGAGGACAACTGCCGAAGGCGCCGGAGGATGA
AGCCGCGCAGTGCTGCGGCCAGCCTGTCCTCCATGGAGCTCATCCCCATCGAGTTCGTGCTGCCCACCAG
CCAGCGCAAATGCAAGAGCCCCGAAACGGCGCTGCTGCACGTGGCCGGCCACGGCAACGTGGAGCAGATG
AAGGCCCAGGTGTGGCTGCGAGCGCTGGAGACCAGCGTGGCGGCGGACTTCTACCACCGGCTGGGACCGC
ATCACTTCCTCCTGCTCTATCAGAAGAAGGGGCAGTGGTACGAGATCTACGACAAGTACCAGGTGGTGCA
GACTCTGGACTGCCTGCGCTACTGGAAGGCCACGCACCGGAGCCCGGGCCAGATCCACCTGGTGCAGCGG
CACCCGCCCTCCGAGGAGTCCCAAGCCTTCCAGCGGCAGCTCACGGCGCTGATTGGCTATGACGTCACTG
ACGTCAGCAACGTGCACGACGATGAGCTGGAGTTCACGCGCCGTGGCTTGGTGACCCCGCGCATGGCGGA
GGTGGCCAGCCGCGACCCCAAGCTCTACGCCATGCACCCGTGGGTGACGTCCAAGCCCCTCCCGGAGTAC
CTGTGGAAGAAGATTGCCAACAACTGCATCTTCATCGTCATTCACCGCAGCACCACCAGCCAGACCATTA
AGGTCTCACCCGACGACACCCCCGGCGCCATCCTGCAGAGCTTCTTCACCAAGATGGCCAAGAAGAAATC
TCTGATGGATATTCCCGAAAGCCAAAGCGAACAGGATTTTGTGCTGCGCGTCTGTGGCCGGGATGAGTAC
CTGGTGGGCGAAACGCCCATCAAAAACTTCCAGTGGGTGAGGCACTGCCTCAAGAACGGAGAAGAGATTC
ACGTGGTACTGGACACGCCTCCAGACCCGGCCCTAGACGAGGTGAGGAAGGAAGAGTGGCCGCTGGTGGA
TGACTGCACGGGAGTCACCGGCTACCATGAGCAGCTTACCATCCACGGCAAGGACCACGAGAGTGTGTTC
ACCGTGTCCCTGTGGGACTGCGACCGCAAGTTCAGGGTCAAGATCAGAGGCATTGATATCCCCGTCCTGC
CTCGGAACACCGACCTCACAGTTTTTGTAGAGGCAAACATCCAGCATGGGCAACAAGTCCTTTGCCAAAG
GAGAACCAGCCCCAAACCCTTCACAGAGGAGGTGCTGTGGAATGTGTGGCTTGAGTTCAGTATCAAAATC
AAAGACTTGCCCAAAGGGGCTCTACTGAACCTCCAGATCTACTGCGGTAAAGCTCCAGCACTGTCCAGCA
AGGCCTCTGCAGAGTCCCCCAGTTCTGAGTCCAAGGGCAAAGTTCAGCTTCTCTATTATGTGAACCTGCT
GCTGATAGACCACCGTTTCCTCCTGCGCCGTGGAGAATACGTCCTCCACATGTGGCAGATATCTGGGAAG
GGAGAAGACCAAGGAAGCTTCAATGCTGACAAACTCACGTCTGCAACTAACCCAGACAAGGAGAACTCAA
TGTCCATCTCCATTCTTCTGGACAATTACTGCCACCCGATAGCCCTGCCTAAGCATCAGCCCACCCCTGA
CCCGGAAGGGGACCGGGTTCGAGCAGAAATGCCCAACCAGCTTCGCAAGCAATTGGAGGCGATCATAGCC
ACTGATCCACTTAACCCTCTCACAACAGAGGACAAAGAATTGCTCTGGCATTTTAGATACGAAAGCCTTA
AGCACCCAAAAGCATATCCTAAGCTATTTAGTTCAGTGAAATGGGGACAGCAAGAAATTGTGGCCAAAAC
ATACCAATTGTTGGCCAGAAGGGAAGTCTGGGATCAAAGTGCTTTGGATGTTGGGTTAACAATGCAGCTC
CTGGACTGCAACTTCTCAGATGAAAATGTAAGAGCCATTGCAGTTCAGAAACTGGAGAGCTTGGAGGACG
ATGATGTTCTGCATTACCTTCTACAATTGGTCCAGGCTGTGAAATTTGAACCATACCATGATAGCGCCCT
TGCCAGATTTCTGCTGAAGCGTGGTTTAAGAAACAAAAGAATTGGTCACTTTTTGTTTTGGTTCTTGAGA
AGTGAGATAGCCCAGTCCAGACACTATCAGCAGAGGTTCGCTGTGATTCTGGAAGCCTATCTGAGGGGCT
GTGGCACAGCCATGCTGCACGACTTTACCCAACAAGTCCAAGTAATCGAGATGTTACAAAAAGTCACCCT
TGATATTAAATCGCTCTCTGCTGAAAAGTATGACGTCAGTTCCCAAGTTATTTCACAACTTAAACAAAAG
CTTGAAAACCTGCAGAATTCTCAACTCCCCGAAAGCTTTAGAGTTCCATATGATCCTGGACTGAAAGCAG
GAGCGCTGGCAATTGAAAAATGTAAAGTAATGGCCTCCAAGAAAAAACCACTATGGCTTGAGTTTAAATG
TGCCGATCCTACAGCCCTATCAAATGAAACAATTGGAATTATCTTTAAACATGGTGATGATCTGCGCCAA
GACATGCTTATTTTACAGATTCTACGAATCATGGAGTCTATTTGGGAGACTGAATCTTTGGATCTATGCC
TCCTGCCATATGGTTGCATTTCAACTGGTGACAAAATAGGAATGATCGAGATTGTGAAAGACGCCACGAC
AATTGCCAAAATTCAGCAAAGCACAGTGGGCAACACGGGAGCATTTAAAGATGAAGTCCTGAATCACTGG
CTCAAAGAAAAATCCCCTACTGAAGAAAAGTTTCAGGCAGCAGTGGAGAGATTTGTTTATTCCTGTGCAG
GCTACTGTGTGGCAACCTTTGTTCTTGGAATAGGCGACAGACACAATGACAATATTATGATCACCGAGAC
AGGAAACCTATTTCATATTGACTTCGGGCACATTCTTGGGAATTACAAAAGTTTCCTGGGCATTAATAAA
GAGAGAGTGCCATTTGTGCTAACCCCTGACTTCCTCTTTGTGATGGGAACTTCTGGAAAGAAGACAAGCC
CACACTTCCAGAAATTTCAGGACATCTGTGTTAAGGCTTATCTAGCCCTTCGTCATCACACAAACCTACT
GATCATCCTGTTCTCCATGATGCTGATGACAGGAATGCCCCAGTTAACAAGCAAAGAAGACATTGAATAT
ATCCGGGATGCCCTCACAGTGGGGAAAAATGAGGAGGATGCTAAAAAGTATTTTCTTGATCAGATCGAAG
TTTGCAGAGACAAAGGATGGACTGTGCAGTTTAATTGGTTTCTACATCTTGTTCTTGGCATCAAACAAGG
AGAGAAACATTCAGCCTAA
